>Addgene plasmid #225967 | pQE-9-RTXWTM-X2S-C | addgene full sequence | sequence record 446167 | Addgene NGS Result
CTCGAGAAATCATAAAAAATTTATTTGCTTTGTGAGCGGATAACAATTATAATAGATTCAATTGTGAGCG
GATAACAATTTCACACAGAATTCATTAAAGAGGAGAAATTAACTATGAGAGGATCGCATCACCATCACCA
TCACGGATCCCATATGGAGCTCGGCGCTAGCGGTAGCGCTCGTAGTGACGTGCTGATAGGGGACGCAGGT
AGTAATGTACTGAACGGGCTCGCCGGTAGCGATGTCTTGAGTGGTGGGGCTGGTTCTGACGTTTTGCTTG
GCGACGAGGGCTCTGATCTTTTAAGTGGAGACGCGGGTTCTGACGACCTCTTCGGTGGACAGGGCAGCGA
CACCTACTTATTTGGTGTCGGATACGGCAGCGACACGATCTACGAGTCAGGCGGCGGCAGCGACACGATT
CGTATTAACGCGGGTGCTGACCAACTGTGGTTCGCCCGCCAAGGGAATGACTTGGAGATTCGTATTCTGG
GCACTGACGACGCCTTAACCGTTCACGACTGGTATCGGGATGCGGATCATAGAGTCGAAATCATCCACGC
TGCGAATCAGGCGGTCGACCAGGCCGGAATTGAAAAGCTCGTTGAGGCCATGGCTCAGTACCCGGACGAA
TTCACTAGTCTCGAGAAGCTTAATTAGCTGAGCTTGGACTCCTGTTGATAGATCCAGTAATGACCTCAGA
ACTCCATCTGGATTTGTTCAGAACGCTCGGTTGCCGCCGGGCGTTTTTTATTGGTGAGAATCCAAGCTAG
CTTGGCGAGATTTTCAGGAGCTAAGGAAGCTAAAATGGAGAAAAAAATCACTGGATATACCACCGTTGAT
ATATCCCAATGGCATCGTAAAGAACATTTTGAGGCATTTCAGTCAGTTGCTCAATGTACCTATAACCAGA
CCGTTCAGCTGGATATTACGGCCTTTTTAAAGACCGTAAAGAAAAATAAGCACAAGTTTTATCCGGCCTT
TATTCACATTCTTGCCCGCCTGATGAATGCTCATCCGGAATTTCGTATGGCAATGAAAGACGGTGAGCTG
GTGATATGGGATAGTGTTCACCCTTGTTACACCGTTTTCCATGAGCAAACTGAAACGTTTTCATCGCTCT
GGAGTGAATACCACGACGATTTCCGGCAGTTTCTACACATATATTCGCAAGATGTGGCGTGTTACGGTGA
AAACCTGGCCTATTTCCCTAAAGGGTTTATTGAGAATATGTTTTTCGTCTCAGCCAATCCCTGGGTGAGT
TTCACCAGTTTTGATTTAAACGTGGCCAATATGGACAACTTCTTCGCCCCCGTTTTCACCATGGGCAAAT
ATTATACGCAAGGCGACAAGGTGCTGATGCCGCTGGCGATTCAGGTTCATCATGCCGTTTGTGATGGCTT
CCATGTCGGCAGAATGCTTAATGAATTACAACAGTACTGCGATGAGTGGCAGGGCGGGGCGTAATTTTTT
TAAGGCAGTTATTGGTGCCCTTAAACGCCTGGGGTAATGACTCTCTAGCTTGAGGCATCAAATAAAACGA
AAGGCTCAGTCGAAAGACTGGGCCTTTCGTTTTATCTGTTGTTTGTCGGTGAACGCTCTCCTGAGTAGGA
CAAATCCGCCCTCTAGATTACGTGCAGTCGATGATAAGCTGTCAAACATGAGAATTGTGCCTAATGAGTG
AGCTAACTTACATTAATTGCGTTGCGCTCACTGCCCGCTTTCCAGTCGGGAAACCTGTCGTGCCAGCTGC
ATTAATGAATCGGCCAACGCGCGGGGAGAGGCGGTTTGCGTATTGGGCGCCAGGGTGGTTTTTCTTTTCA
CCAGTGAGACGGGCAACAGCTGATTGCCCTTCACCGCCTGGCCCTGAGAGAGTTGCAGCAAGCGGTCCAC
GCTGGTTTGCCCCAGCAGGCGAAAATCCTGTTTGATGGTGGTTAACGGCGGGATATAACATGAGCTGTCT
TCGGTATCGTCGTATCCCACTACCGAGATATCCGCACCAACGCGCAGCCCGGACTCGGTAATGGCGCGCA
TTGCGCCCAGCGCCATCTGATCGTTGGCAACCAGCATCGCAGTGGGAACGATGCCCTCATTCAGCATTTG
CATGGTTTGTTGAAAACCGGACATGGCACTCCAGTCGCCTTCCCGTTCCGCTATCGGCTGAATTTGATTG
CGAGTGAGATATTTATGCCAGCCAGCCAGACGCAGACGCGCCGAGACAGAACTTAATGGGCCCGCTAACA
GCGCGATTTGCTGGTGACCCAATGCGACCAGATGCTCCACGCCCAGTCGCGTACCGTCTTCATGGGAGAA
AATAATACTGTTGATGGGTGTCTGGTCAGAGACATCAAGAAATAACGCCGGAACATTAGTGCAGGCAGCT
TCCACAGCAATGGCATCCTGGTCATCCAGCGGATAGTTAATGATCAGCCCACTGACGCGTTGCGCGAGAA
GATTGTGCACCGCCGCTTTACAGGCTTCGACGCCGCTTCGTTCTACCATCGACACCACCACGCTGGCACC
CAGTTGATCGGCGCGAGATTTAATCGCCGCGACAATTTGCGACGGCGCGTGCAGGGCCAGACTGGAGGTG
GCAACGCCAATCAGCAACGACTGTTTGCCCGCCAGTTGTTGTGCCACGCGGTTGGGAATGTAATTCAGCT
CCGCCATCGCCGCTTCCACTTTTTCCCGCGTTTTCGCAGAAACGTGGCTGGCCTGGTTCACCACGCGGGA
AACGGTCTGATAAGAGACACCGGCATACTCTGCGACATCGTATAACGTTACTGGTTTCACATTCACCACC
CTGAATTGACTCTCTTCCGGGCGCTATCATGCCATACCGCGAAAGGTTTTGCACCATTCGATGGTGTCGG
AATTTCGGGCAGCGTTGGGTCCTGGCCACGGGTGCGCATGATCTAGAGCTGCCTCGCGCGTTTCGGTGAT
GACGGTGAAAACCTCTGACACATGCAGCTCCCGGAGACGGTCACAGCTTGTCTGTAAGCGGATGCCGGGA
GCAGACAAGCCCGTCAGGGCGCGTCAGCGGGTGTTGGCGGGTGTCGGGGCGCAGCCATGACCCAGTCACG
TAGCGATAGCGGAGTGTATACTGGCTTAACTATGCGGCATCAGAGCAGATTGTACTGAGAGTGCACCATA
TGCGGTGTGAAATACCGCACAGATGCGTAAGGAGAAAATACCGCATCAGGCGCTCTTCCGCTTCCTCGCT
CACTGACTCGCTGCGCTCGGTCGTTCGGCTGCGGCGAGCGGTATCAGCTCACTCAAAGGCGGTAATACGG
TTATCCACAGAATCAGGGGATAACGCAGGAAAGAACATGTGAGCAAAAGGCCAGCAAAAGGCCAGGAACC
GTAAAAAGGCCGCGTTGCTGGCGTTTTTCCATAGGCTCCGCCCCCCTGACGAGCATCACAAAAATCGACG
CTCAAGTCAGAGGTGGCGAAACCCGACAGGACTATAAAGATACCAGGCGTTTCCCCCTGGAAGCTCCCTC
GTGCGCTCTCCTGTTCCGACCCTGCCGCTTACCGGATACCTGTCCGCCTTTCTCCCTTCGGGAAGCGTGG
CGCTTTCTCATAGCTCACGCTGTAGGTATCTCAGTTCGGTGTAGGTCGTTCGCTCCAAGCTGGGCTGTGT
GCACGAACCCCCCGTTCAGCCCGACCGCTGCGCCTTATCCGGTAACTATCGTCTTGAGTCCAACCCGGTA
AGACACGACTTATCGCCACTGGCAGCAGCCACTGGTAACAGGATTAGCAGAGCGAGGTATGTAGGCGGTG
CTACAGAGTTCTTGAAGTGGTGGCCTAACTACGGCTACACTAGAAGGACAGTATTTGGTATCTGCGCTCT
GCTGAAGCCAGTTACCTTCGGAAAAAGAGTTGGTAGCTCTTGATCCGGCAAACAAACCACCGCTGGTAGC
GGTGGTTTTTTTGTTTGCAAGCAGCAGATTACGCGCAGAAAAAAAGGATCTCAAGAAGATCCTTTGATCT
TTTCTACGGGGTCTGACGCTCAGTGGAACGAAAACTCACGTTAAGGGATTTTGGTCATGAGATTATCAAA
AAGGATCTTCACCTAGATCCTTTTAAATTAAAAATGAAGTTTTAAATCAATCTAAAGTATATATGAGTAA
ACTTGGTCTGACAGTTACCAATGCTTAATCAGTGAGGCACCTATCTCAGCGATCTGTCTATTTCGTTCAT
CCATAGTTGCCTGACTCCCCGTCGTGTAGATAACTACGATACGGGAGGGCTTACCATCTGGCCCCAGTGC
TGCAATGATACCGCGAGACCCACGCTCACCGGCTCCAGATTTATCAGCAATAAACCAGCCAGCCGGAAGG
GCCGAGCGCAGAAGTGGTCCTGCAACTTTATCCGCCTCCATCCAGTCTATTAATTGTTGCCGGGAAGCTA
GAGTAAGTAGTTCGCCAGTTAATAGTTTGCGCAACGTTGTTGCCATTGCTACAGGCATCGTGGTGTCACG
CTCGTCGTTTGGTATGGCTTCATTCAGCTCCGGTTCCCAACGATCAAGGCGAGTTACATGATCCCCCATG
TTGTGCAAAAAAGCGGTTAGCTCCTTCGGTCCTCCGATCGTTGTCAGAAGTAAGTTGGCCGCAGTGTTAT
CACTCATGGTTATGGCAGCACTGCATAATTCTCTTACTGTCATGCCATCCGTAAGATGCTTTTCTGTGAC
TGGTGAGTACTCAACCAAGTCATTCTGAGAATAGTGTATGCGGCGACCGAGTTGCTCTTGCCCGGCGTCA
ATACGGGATAATACCGCGCCACATAGCAGAACTTTAAAAGTGCTCATCATTGGAAAACGTTCTTCGGGGC
GAAAACTCTCAAGGATCTTACCGCTGTTGAGATCCAGTTCGATGTAACCCACTCGTGCACCCAACTGATC
TTCAGCATCTTTTACTTTCACCAGCGTTTCTGGGTGAGCAAAAACAGGAAGGCAAAATGCCGCAAAAAAG
GGAATAAGGGCGACACGGAAATGTTGAATACTCATACTCTTCCTTTTTCAATATTATTGAAGCATTTATC
AGGGTTATTGTCTCATGAGCGGATACATATTTGAATGTATTTAGAAAAATAAACAAATAGGGGTTCCGCG
CACATTTCCCCGAAAAGTGCCACCTGACGTCTAAGAAACCATTATTATCATGACATTAACCTATAAAAAT
AGGCGTATCACGAGGCCCTTTCGTCTTCAC
Features (pLannotate 1.2.2; 17 found; start..end, strand, type, name):
     10..54      +  promoter       T5 promoter: bacteriophage T5 promoter for E. coli RNA polymerase, with embedded lac operator
     62..78      +  protein_bind   lac operator: The lac repressor binds to the lac operator to inhibit transcription in E. coli. This inhibition can be relieved by adding lactose or isopropyl-β-D-thiogalactopyranoside (IPTG). lac repressor encoded by lacI
    127..144     +  CDS            7xHis (fragment): 6xHis affinity tag
    166..627     +  CDS            cya (fragment): CYAA_BORP1 - Also known as cyaA. Experimental evidence at protein level: Swiss-Prot protein existence level 1. This adenylate cyclase belongs to a special class of bacterial toxin. It causes whooping cough by acting on mammalian cells by elevating cAMP-concentration and thus disrupts normal cell function. From Bordetella pertussis (strain ATCC 9797 / DSM 5571 / NCTC 10739 / 18323).
    667..761     +  terminator     lambda t0 terminator: transcription terminator from phage lambda
    776..804     +  promoter       cat promoter (fragment): promoter of the E. coli cat gene encoding chloramphenicol acetyltransferase
    805..1461    +  CDS            cat: CAT_ECOLX - Experimental evidence at protein level: Swiss-Prot protein existence level 1. This enzyme is an effector of chloramphenicol resistance in bacteria. From Escherichia coli. This protein is used as a marker in many commonly used cloning vectors, such as pACYC184.
   1529..1615    +  terminator     rrnB T1 terminator: Escherichia coli rrnB; transcription terminator T1 from the E. coli rrnB gene
   1638..1655    -  promoter       tet promoter (fragment): E. coli promoter for tetracycline efflux protein gene
   1674..1695    -  protein_bind   CAP binding site: CAP binding activates transcription in the presence of cAMP. E. coli catabolite activator protein
   1708..2790    -  CDS            lacI: lac repressor; lacI; The lac repressor binds to the lac operator to inhibit transcription in E. coli. This inhibition can be relieved by adding lactose or isopropyl-β-D-thiogalactopyranoside (IPTG).
   2791..2868    -  promoter       lacIq promoter: lacI (mutant); In the lacIq allele, a single base change in the promoter boosts expression of the lacI gene about 10-fold.
   2917..2958    +  CDS            rop (fragment): Rop protein, which maintains plasmids at low copy number; rop
   3060..3200    +  misc_feature   bom: basis of mobility region from pBR322
   3386..3974    -  rep_origin     ori: high-copy-number ColE1/pMB1/pBR322/pUC origin of replication
   4145..5005    -  CDS            AmpR: β-lactamase; bla; confers resistance to ampicillin, carbenicillin, and related antibiotics
   5006..5110    -  promoter       AmpR promoter: bla
