[The description below was written by a language model from this plasmid's Addgene catalogue record and pLannotate feature annotations shown in this document.]
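Description:
pQE-9-RTXWTM-X2S-C is a bacterial expression plasmid built on the pQE-9 backbone for producing an engineered calcium-responsive protein in E. coli. It replicates from a high-copy ColE1/pMB1-type origin and is selected with ampicillin through the β-lactamase (AmpR) gene and its promoter. The annotated sequence (about 5.2 kb) also shows a cat coding sequence preceded by a fragment of its promoter and followed by the rrnB T1 terminator, but the catalogue lists only ampicillin as the selection. The sequence also contains a bom region and a short rop fragment. A lacI repressor gene driven by the lacIq promoter is present as well, so the plasmid supplies its own repressor.

The insert, cloned between retained BamHI and HindIII sites, is a synthetic gene encoding a Block V Repeats-in-Toxin (RTX) domain. The feature table matches it to a fragment of the Bordetella pertussis adenylate cyclase toxin (CyaA). According to the record, serine has been globally substituted within the nonapeptide repeats, and the C-terminal capping domain is included. An N-terminal 6xHis tag is fused to the insert and can serve for metal-affinity purification. Transcription is driven by the phage T5 promoter, which is recognised by E. coli RNA polymerase, and is controlled by lac operator sequences, making expression inducible with IPTG. It ends at the lambda t0 terminator. The associated work concerns sequence-defined structural transitions in calcium-responsive proteins. The construct therefore appears intended for producing this RTX variant, to study how changes to the repeat sequence affect those calcium-dependent transitions.
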