Addgene plasmid #225967: pQE-9-RTXWTM-X2S-C
Purpose: Block V Repeats-In-Toxin (RTX) protein with global substitution of serine in nonapeptide repeats and C-terminal Capping Domain
Depositing lab: Danielle Mai. Depositing organization: Stanford University. Publication: Sequence-defined structural transitions by calcium-responsive proteins. Chang M, Huang W, Shambharkar G, Hernandez K, Mai DJ. Polym Chem. 2024. doi: https://doi.org/10.1039/D4PY00907J.
Backbone
  Vector backbone: pQE-9
  Vector type: Bacterial Expression
Growth in bacteria
  Bacterial resistance: Ampicillin, 100 μg/mL
  Growth temperature: 37°C
  Growth strain: DH5alpha
  Copy number: High Copy
Gene/Insert
  Gene/Insert name: RTXWTM-X2S-C
  Species: Synthetic
  Tag / fusion protein: 6xHis (N terminal on insert)
  Cloning method: Restriction Enzyme; 5′ cloning site BamHI (not destroyed); 3′ cloning site HindIII (not destroyed)
Terms and licenses: Academic/Nonprofit Terms; Industry Terms: Not Available to Industry
Depositor comments: Please visit https://doi.org/10.26434/chemrxiv-2024-wk4bn-v3 for preprint.
How to cite: pQE-9-RTXWTM-X2S-C was a gift from Danielle Mai (Addgene plasmid # 225967 ; http://n2t.net/addgene:225967 ; RRID:Addgene_225967)
